Addgene plasmid #105205: pLN593 (FuGW-S(MAFK)p-mKate2)
Purpose: synthetic promoter MAFK drives mKate2 expression
Depositing lab: Timothy Lu. Depositing organization: Massachusetts Institute of Technology. Publication: Synthetic RNA-Based Immunomodulatory Gene Circuits for Cancer Immunotherapy. Nissim L, Wu MR, Pery E, Binder-Nissim A, Suzuki HI, Stupp D, Wehrspaun C, Tabach Y, Sharp PA, Lu TK. Cell. 2017 Nov 16;171(5):1138-1150.e15. doi: 10.1016/j.cell.2017.09.049. Epub 2017 Oct 19. PubMed 29056342.
Backbone
  Vector backbone: FUGW
  Vector type: Mammalian Expression, Lentiviral, Synthetic Biology
Growth in bacteria
  Bacterial resistance: Ampicillin, 100 μg/mL
  Growth temperature: 37°C
  Growth strain: NEB Stable
  Copy number: Unknown
Gene/Insert
  Gene/Insert name: S(MAFK)p-mKate2
Terms and licenses: Academic/Nonprofit Terms; Industry Terms: Not Available to Industry
How to cite: pLN593 (FuGW-S(MAFK)p-mKate2) was a gift from Timothy Lu (Addgene plasmid # 105205 ; http://n2t.net/addgene:105205 ; RRID:Addgene_105205)
