[The description below was written by a language model from this plasmid's Addgene catalogue record and pLannotate feature annotations shown in this document.]
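Description:
pLN593 (FuGW-S(MAFK)p-mKate2) is a lentiviral transfer plasmid built on the FUGW backbone, designed to report the activity of a synthetic promoter in mammalian cells. It is propagated in E. coli through a high-copy ColE1/pUC-type origin and selected with ampicillin via the β-lactamase gene. The backbone also carries an f1 origin and an SV40/EM7-driven bleomycin/Zeocin resistance cassette with an SV40 poly(A) signal, which lies outside the LTR-flanked region and so is not part of the packaged viral genome.

The viral portion has the usual HIV-1-derived architecture. A CMV enhancer/promoter fused to a truncated 5' LTR drives genomic RNA production in packaging cells. It is followed by the Ψ packaging signal with a gag fragment, the RRE for Rev-dependent nuclear export, the cPPT/CTS element, the expression cassette, a WPRE to boost transcript stability and expression, and a truncated 3' LTR with a downstream bGH poly(A) signal.

According to the catalogue entry, the payload is the synthetic promoter S(MAFK)p driving the far-red fluorescent protein mKate2. The automated annotation labels the fluorescent protein ORF as TagRFP, which is consistent with mKate2 because both derive from the same Entacmaea quadricolor protein family. The synthetic promoter itself is not annotated, and its composition is not described in the record. The ORF is also annotated on the opposite strand to the surrounding lentiviral elements, an orientation the record does not explain.

The construct comes from work on synthetic gene circuits for cancer immunotherapy. It would typically be used to transduce cells and read out red fluorescence as a measure of S(MAFK)p activity, for example to compare promoter strength across cell types.
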