Features (pLannotate 1.2.2; 29 found; start..end, strand, type, name):
    122..710     -  misc_feature   WPRE: woodchuck hepatitis virus posttranscriptional regulatory element
    710..729     -  misc_feature   MCS (fragment): pBluescript multiple cloning site
    994..1707    +  CDS            TagRFP: monomeric derivative of red fluorescent protein from Entacmaea quadricolor (Merzlyak et al., 2007) mammalian codon-optimized
   1807..1924    -  misc_feature   cPPT/CTS: central polypurine tract and central termination sequence of HIV-1
   1974..2074    -  CDS            Rev (fragment): human immunodeficiency virus 1 (HIV-1) Rev protein; rev; enhances nuclear export of unspliced and incompletely spliced viral mRNAs
   2451..2684    -  misc_feature   RRE: The Rev response element (RRE) of HIV-1 allows for Rev-dependent mRNA export from the nucleus to the cytoplasm.
   2830..3193    -  CDS            HIV-1 gag (fragment): gag protein from human immunodeficiency virus 1; gag
   3177..3302    -  misc_feature   HIV-1 Ψ: packaging signal of human immunodeficiency virus type 1
   3349..3529    -  LTR            5' LTR (truncated): truncated 5' long terminal repeat (LTR) from HIV-1
   3547..3746    -  promoter       CMV promoter: human cytomegalovirus (CMV) immediate early promoter
   3747..4126    -  enhancer       CMV enhancer: human cytomegalovirus immediate early enhancer
   4281..4333    +  misc_feature   bom (fragment): basis of mobility region from pBR322
   4392..4496    +  promoter       AmpR promoter: bla
   4497..5357    +  CDS            AmpR: β-lactamase; bla; confers resistance to ampicillin, carbenicillin, and related antibiotics
   5528..6116    +  rep_origin     ori: high-copy-number ColE1/pMB1/pBR322/pUC origin of replication
   6299..6391    +  CDS            lacI (fragment): lac repressor; lacI; The lac repressor binds to the lac operator to inhibit transcription in E. coli. This inhibition can be relieved by adding lactose or isopropyl-β-D-thiogalactopyranoside (IPTG).
   6404..6425    +  protein_bind   CAP binding site: CAP binding activates transcription in the presence of cAMP. E. coli catabolite activator protein
   6440..6470    +  promoter       lac promoter: promoter for the E. coli lac operon
   6478..6494    +  protein_bind   lac operator: The lac repressor binds to the lac operator to inhibit transcription in E. coli. This inhibition can be relieved by adding lactose or isopropyl-β-D-thiogalactopyranoside (IPTG). lac repressor encoded by lacI
   6567..6688    -  polyA_signal   SV40 poly(A) signal: SV40 polyadenylation signal
   6683..6808    -  CDS            ble (fragment): BLE_KLEPN - Experimental evidence at protein level: Swiss-Prot protein existence level 1. Binding protein with a strong affinity to the bleomycin family of antibiotics. Binds to CL990; an antimitotic-antibiotic compound. From Klebsiella pneumoniae.
   6818..7192    -  CDS            BleoR: antibiotic-binding protein; Sh ble from Streptoalloteichus hindustanus; confers resistance to bleomycin, phleomycin, and Zeocin™
   7211..7258    -  promoter       EM7 promoter: synthetic bacterial promoter&nbsp
   7306..7635    -  promoter       SV40 promoter: SV40 enhancer and early promoter
   7649..8077    -  rep_origin     f1 ori (sequence partly withheld): f1 bacteriophage origin of replication; arrow indicates direction of (+) strand synthesis
   8098..8119    -  promoter       SV40 promoter (fragment): SV40 enhancer and early promoter
   8123..8347    -  polyA_signal   bGH poly(A) signal: bovine growth hormone polyadenylation signal
   8379..8559    -  LTR            5' LTR (truncated): truncated 5' long terminal repeat (LTR) from HIV-1
   8566..185     -  CDS            nef (fragment) (across the origin): NEF_HV1H2 - Experimental evidence at protein level: Swiss-Prot protein existence level 1. Extracellular Nef protein targets CD4(+) T-lymphocytes for apoptosis by interacting with CXCR4 surface receptors. From Human immunodeficiency virus type 1 group M subtype B (isolate HXB2) (HIV-1).
>Addgene plasmid #105205 | pLN593 (FuGW-S(MAFK)p-mKate2) | addgene full sequence | sequence record 201282 | Addgene NGS Result
GGAAAACCCACCTCCTCCTCCTCTTGTGCTTCTAGCCAGGCACAATCAGCATTGGTAGCTGCTGTATTGC
TACTTGTGATTGCTCCATGTTTTTCTAGGTCTCGAGGTCGACGGTATCGATGCGGGGAGGCGGCCCAAAG
GGAGATCCGACTCGTCTGAGGGCGAAGGCGAAGACGCGGAAGAGGCCGCAGAGCCGGCAGCAGGCCGCGG
GAAGGAAGGTCCGCTGGATTGAGGGCCGAAGGGACGTAGCAGAAGGACGTCCCGCGCAGAATCCAGGTGG
CAACACAGGCGAGCAGCCAAGGAAAGGACGATGATTTCCCCGACAACACCACGGAATTGTCAGTGCCCAA
CAGCCGAGCCCCTGTCCAGCAGCGGGCAAGGCAGGCGGCGATGAGTTCCGCCGTGGCAATAGGGAGGGGG
AAAGCGAAAGTCCCGGAAAGGAGCTGACAGGTGGTGGCAATGCCCCAACCAGTGGGGGTTGCGTCAGCAA
ACACAGTGCACACCACGCCACGTTGCCTGACAACGGGCCACAACTCCTCATAAAGAGACAGCAACCAGGA
TTTATACAAGGAGGAGAAAATGAAAGCCATACGGGAAGCAATAGCATGATACAAAGGCATTAAAGCAGCG
TATCCACATAGCGTAAAAGGAGCAACATAGTTAAGAATACCAGTCAATCTTTCACAAATTTTGTAATCCA
GAGGTTGATTATCGATAAGCTTGATATCGCGGCCGCCCTGCACCTGCAGGTGCTGAGTCAGCAAGATGCT
GAGTCAGCATCGTGCTGAGTCAGCAGACTGCTGAGTCAGCACTATGCTGAGTCAGCAACTTGCTGAGTCA
GCATGCTGCTGAGTCAGCAGTATGCTGAGTCAGCAGGCGCGCCAGACGCTAGCGGGGGGCTATAAAAGGG
GGTGGGGGCGTTCGTCCTCACTCTAGATCTGCGATCTAAGTAAGCTTGGCATTCCGGTACTGTTGGTAAA
CCAGCTCGCCACCATGGTGTCTAAGGGCGAAGAGCTGATTAAGGAGAACATGCACATGAAGCTGTACATG
GAGGGCACCGTGAACAACCACCACTTCAAGTGCACATCCGAGGGCGAAGGCAAGCCCTACGAGGGCACCC
AGACCATGAGAATCAAGGTGGTCGAGGGCGGCCCTCTCCCCTTCGCCTTCGACATCCTGGCTACCAGCTT
CATGTACGGCAGCAAAACCTTCATCAACCACACCCAGGGCATCCCCGACTTCTTTAAGCAGTCCTTCCCT
GAGGGCTTCACATGGGAGAGAGTCACCACATACGAAGACGGGGGCGTGCTGACCGCTACCCAGGACACCA
GCCTCCAGGACGGCTGCCTCATCTACAACGTCAAGATCAGAGGGGTGAACTTCCCATCCAACGGCCCTGT
GATGCAGAAGAAAACACTCGGCTGGGAGGCCTCCACCGAGATGCTGTACCCCGCTGACGGCGGCCTGGAA
GGCAGAAGCGACATGGCCCTGAAGCTCGTGGGCGGGGGCCACCTGATCTGCAACTTGAAGACCACATACA
GATCCAAGAAACCCGCTAAGAACCTCAAGATGCCCGGCGTCTACTATGTGGACAGAAGACTGGAAAGAAT
CAAGGAGGCCGACAAAGAGACCTACGTCGAGCAGCACGAGGTGGCTGTGGCCAGATACTGCGACCTCCCT
AGCAAACTGGGGCACAAACTTAATTGATAAACCGGTTGCAGTCCCGGGTAAGCGGGACTCTGGGGTTCGA
AATGACCGACCAAGCATTAACCAAACTGGATCTCTGCTGTCCCTGTAATAAACCCGAAAATTTTGAATTT
TTGTAATTTGTTTTTGTAATTCTTTAGTTTGTATGTCTGTTGCTATTATGTCTACTATTCTTTCCCCTGC
ACTGTACCCCCCAATCCCCCCTTTTCTTTTAAAATTGTGGATGAATACTGCCATTTGTCTGCAGAATTGG
CGCACGCAGTGCCGATCCGTTCACTAATCGAATGGATCTGTCTCTGTCTCTCTCTCCACCTTCTTCTTCT
ATTCCTTCGGGCCTGTCGGGTCCCCTCGGGGTTGGGAGGTGGGTCTGAAACGATAATGGTGAATATCCCT
GCCTAACTCTATTCACTATAGAAAGTACAGCAAAAACTATTCTTAAACCTACCAAGCCTCCTACTATCAT
TATGAATAATTTTATATACCACAGCCAATTTGTTATGTTAAACCAATTCCACAAACTTGCCCATTTATCT
AATTCCAATAATTCTTGTTCATTCTTTTCTTGCTGGTTTTGCGATTCTTCAATTAAGGAGTGTATTAAGC
TTGTGTAATTGTTAATTTCTCTGTCCCACTCCATCCAGGTCGTGTGATTCCAAATCTGTTCCAGAGATTT
ATTACTCCAACTAGCATTCCAAGGCACAGCAGTGGTGCAAATGAGTTTTCCAGAGCAACCCCAAATCCCC
AGGAGCTGTTGATCCTTTAGGTATCTTTCCACAGCCAGGATTCTTGCCTGGAGCTGCTTGATGCCCCAGA
CTGTGAGTTGCAACAGATGCTGTTGCGCCTCAATAGCCCTCAGCAAATTGTTCTGCTGCTGCACTATACC
AGACAATAATTGTCTGGCCTGTACCGTCAGCGTCATTGACGCTGCGCCCATAGTGCTTCCTGCTGCTCCC
AAGAACCCAAGGAACAAAGCTCCTATTCCCACTGCTCTTTTTTCTCTCTGCACCACTCTTCTCTTTGCCT
TGGTGGGTGCTACTCCTAATGGTTCAATTTTTACTACTTTATATTTATATAATTCACTTCTCCAATTGTC
CCTCATATCTCCTCCTCCAGGTCTGAAGATCAGCGGCCGCTTGCTGTGCGGTGGTCTTACTTTTGTTTTG
CTCTTCCTCTATCTTGTCTAAAGCTTCCTTGGTGTCTTTTATCTCTATCCTTTGATGCACACAATAGAGG
GTTGCTACTGTATTATATAATGATCTAAGTTCTTCTGATCCTGTCTGAAGGGATGGTTGTAGCTGTCCCA
GTATTTGTCTACAGCCTTCTGATGTTTCTAACAGGCCAGGATTAACTGCGAATCGTTCTAGCTCCCTGCT
TGCCCATACTATATGTTTTAATTTATATTTTTTCTTTCCCCCTGGCCTTAACCGAATTTTTTCCCATCGC
GATCTAATTCTCCCCCGCTTAATACTGACGCTCTCGCACCCATCTCTCTCCTTCTAGCCTCCGCTAGTCA
AAATTTTTGGCGTACTCACCAGTCGCCGCCCCTCGCCTCTTGCCGTGCGCGCTTCAGCAAGCCGAGTCCT
GCGTCGAGAGAGCTCCTCTGGTTTCCCTTTCGCTTTCAAGTCCCTGTTCGGGCGCCACTGCTAGAGATTT
TCCACACTGACTAAAAGGGTCTGAGGGATCTCTAGTTACCAGAGTCACACAACAGACGGGCACACACTAC
TTGAAGCACTCAAGGCAAGCTTTATTGAGGCTTAAGCAGTGGGTTCCCTAGTTAGCCAGAGAGCTCCCAG
GCTCAGATCTGGTCTAACCAGAGAGACCCAGTACAGGCAAAACGCGCTGCTTATATAGACCTCCCACCGT
ACACGCCTACCGCCCATTTGCGTCAATGGGGCGGAGTTGTTACGACATTTTGGAAAGTCCCGTTGATTTT
GGTGCCAAAACAAACTCCCATTGACGTCAATGGGGTGGAGACTTGGAAATCCCCGTGAGTCAAACCGCTA
TCCACGCCCATTGATGTACTGCCAAAACCGCATCACCATGGTAATAGCGATGACTAATACGTAGATGTAC
TGCCAAGTAGGAAAGTCCCATAAGGTCATGTACTGGGCATAATGCCAGGCGGGCCATTTACCGTCATTGA
CGTCAATAGGGGGCGTACTTGGCATATGATACACTTGATGTACTGCCAAGTGGGCAGTTTACCGTAAATA
CTCCACCCATTGACGTCAATGGAAAGTCCCTATTGGCGTTACTATGGGAACATACGTCATTATTGACGTC
AATGGGCGGGGGTCGTTGGGCGGTCAGCCAGGCGGGCCATTTACCGTAAGTTATGTAACGCGGAACTCCA
TATATGGGCTATGAACTAATGACCCCGTAATTGATTACTATTAATAACTAGTCAATAATCAATGTCAACG
CGTATATCTGGCCCGTACATCGCGAAGCAGCGCAAAACGCCTAACCCTAAGCAGATTCTTCATGCAATTG
TCGGTCAAGCCTTGCCTTGTTGTAGCTTAAATTTTGCTCGCGCACTACTCAGCGACCTCCAACACACAAG
CAGGGAGCAGATACTGGCTTAACTATGCGGCATCAGAGCAGATTGTACTGAGAGTGCACCATAGGGGATC
GGGAGATCTCCCGATCCGTCGACGTCAGGTGGCACTTTTCGGGGAAATGTGCGCGGAACCCCTATTTGTT
TATTTTTCTAAATACATTCAAATATGTATCCGCTCATGAGACAATAACCCTGATAAATGCTTCAATAATA
TTGAAAAAGGAAGAGTATGAGTATTCAACATTTCCGTGTCGCCCTTATTCCCTTTTTTGCGGCATTTTGC
CTTCCTGTTTTTGCTCACCCAGAAACGCTGGTGAAAGTAAAAGATGCTGAAGATCAGTTGGGTGCACGAG
TGGGTTACATCGAACTGGATCTCAACAGCGGTAAGATCCTTGAGAGTTTTCGCCCCGAAGAACGTTTTCC
AATGATGAGCACTTTTAAAGTTCTGCTATGTGGCGCGGTATTATCCCGTATTGACGCCGGGCAAGAGCAA
CTCGGTCGCCGCATACACTATTCTCAGAATGACTTGGTTGAGTACTCACCAGTCACAGAAAAGCATCTTA
CGGATGGCATGACAGTAAGAGAATTATGCAGTGCTGCCATAACCATGAGTGATAACACTGCGGCCAACTT
ACTTCTGACAACGATCGGAGGACCGAAGGAGCTAACCGCTTTTTTGCACAACATGGGGGATCATGTAACT
CGCCTTGATCGTTGGGAACCGGAGCTGAATGAAGCCATACCAAACGACGAGCGTGACACCACGATGCCTG
TAGCAATGGCAACAACGTTGCGCAAACTATTAACTGGCGAACTACTTACTCTAGCTTCCCGGCAACAATT
AATAGACTGGATGGAGGCGGATAAAGTTGCAGGACCACTTCTGCGCTCGGCCCTTCCGGCTGGCTGGTTT
ATTGCTGATAAATCTGGAGCCGGTGAGCGTGGGTCTCGCGGTATCATTGCAGCACTGGGGCCAGATGGTA
AGCCCTCCCGTATCGTAGTTATCTACACGACGGGGAGTCAGGCAACTATGGATGAACGAAATAGACAGAT
CGCTGAGATAGGTGCCTCACTGATTAAGCATTGGTAACTGTCAGACCAAGTTTACTCATATATACTTTAG
ATTGATTTAAAACTTCATTTTTAATTTAAAAGGATCTAGGTGAAGATCCTTTTTGATAATCTCATGACCA
AAATCCCTTAACGTGAGTTTTCGTTCCACTGAGCGTCAGACCCCGTAGAAAAGATCAAAGGATCTTCTTG
AGATCCTTTTTTTCTGCGCGTAATCTGCTGCTTGCAAACAAAAAAACCACCGCTACCAGCGGTGGTTTGT
TTGCCGGATCAAGAGCTACCAACTCTTTTTCCGAAGGTAACTGGCTTCAGCAGAGCGCAGATACCAAATA
CTGTTCTTCTAGTGTAGCCGTAGTTAGGCCACCACTTCAAGAACTCTGTAGCACCGCCTACATACCTCGC
TCTGCTAATCCTGTTACCAGTGGCTGCTGCCAGTGGCGATAAGTCGTGTCTTACCGGGTTGGACTCAAGA
CGATAGTTACCGGATAAGGCGCAGCGGTCGGGCTGAACGGGGGGTTCGTGCACACAGCCCAGCTTGGAGC
GAACGACCTACACCGAACTGAGATACCTACAGCGTGAGCTATGAGAAAGCGCCACGCTTCCCGAAGGGAG
AAAGGCGGACAGGTATCCGGTAAGCGGCAGGGTCGGAACAGGAGAGCGCACGAGGGAGCTTCCAGGGGGA
AACGCCTGGTATCTTTATAGTCCTGTCGGGTTTCGCCACCTCTGACTTGAGCGTCGATTTTTGTGATGCT
CGTCAGGGGGGCGGAGCCTATGGAAAAACGCCAGCAACGCGGCCTTTTTACGGTTCCTGGCCTTTTGCTG
GCCTTTTGCTCACATGTTCTTTCCTGCGTTATCCCCTGATTCTGTGGATAACCGTATTACCGCCTTTGAG
TGAGCTGATACCGCTCGCCGCAGCCGAACGACCGAGCGCAGCGAGTCAGTGAGCGAGGAAGCGGAAGAGC
GCCCAATACGCAAACCGCCTCTCCCCGCGCGTTGGCCGATTCATTAATGCAGCTGGCACGACAGGTTTCC
CGACTGGAAAGCGGGCAGTGAGCGCAACGCAATTAATGTGAGTTAGCTCACTCATTAGGCACCCCAGGCT
TTACACTTTATGCTTCCGGCTCGTATGTTGTGTGGAATTGTGAGCGGATAACAATTTCACACAGGAAACA
GCTATGACCATGATTACGCCAAGCTCTAGCTAGAGGTCGACGGTATACAGACATGATAAGATACATTGAT
GAGTTTGGACAAACCACAACTAGAATGCAGTGAAAAAAATGCTTTATTTGTGAAATTTGTGATGCTATTG
CTTTATTTGTAACCATTATAAGCTGCAATAAACAAGTTGGGGTGGGCGAAGAACTCCAGCATGAGATCCC
CGCGCTGGAGGATCATCCAGCCGGCGTCCCGGAAAACGATTCCGAAGCCCAACCTTTCATAGAAGGCGGC
GGTGGAATCGAAATCTCGTAGCACGTGTCAGTCCTGCTCCTCGGCCACGAAGTGCACGCAGTTGCCGGCC
GGGTCGCGCAGGGCGAACTCCCGCCCCCACGGCTGCTCGCCGATCTCGGTCATGGCCGGCCCGGAGGCGT
CCCGGAAGTTCGTGGACACGACCTCCGACCACTCGGCGTACAGCTCGTCCAGGCCGCGCACCCACACCCA
GGCCAGGGTGTTGTCCGGCACCACCTGGTCCTGGACCGCGCTGATGAACAGGGTCACGTCGTCCCGGACC
ACACCGGCGAAGTCGTCCTCCACGAAGTCCCGGGAGAACCCGAGCCGGTCGGTCCAGAACTCGACCGCTC
CGGCGACGTCGCGCGCGGTGAGCACCGGAACGGCACTGGTCAACTTGGCCATGGTTTAGTTCCTCACCTT
GTCGTATTATACTATGCCGATATACTATGCCGATGATTAATTGTCAACACGTGCTGATCAGATCCGAAAA
TGGATATACAAGCTCCCGGGAGCTTTTTGCAAAAGCCTAGGCCTCCAAAAAAGCCTCCTCACTACTTCTG
GAATAGCTCAGAGGCAGAGGCGGCCTCGGCCTCTGCATAAATAAAAAAAATTAGTCAGCCATGGGGCGGA
GAATGGGCGGAACTGGGCGGAGTTAGGGGCGGGATGGGCGGAGTTAGGGGCGGGACTATGGTTGCTGACT
AATTGAGATGCATGCTTTGCATACTTCTGCCTGCTGGGGAGCCTGGGGACTTTCCACACCTGGTTGCTGA
CTAATTGAGATGCATGCTTTGCATACTTCTGCCTGCTGGGGAGCCTGGGGACTTTCCACACCCTAACTGA
CACACATTCCACAGAATTAATTCGCGTTAAATTTTTGTTAAATCAGCTCATTTTTTAACCAATAGGCCGA
AATCGGCAAAATCCCTTATAAATCAAAAGAATAGACCGAGATAGGGT
[37 nt withheld, positions 7748-7784]
AAAGAACGTGGACTCCAACGTCAAAGG
[49 nt withheld, positions 7812-7860]
T
[91 nt withheld, positions 7862-7952]
G
[124 nt withheld, positions 7954-8077]
GGGGATACCCCCTAGAGCCCCAGCTGGTTCTTTCCGCCTCAGAAGCCATAGAGCCCACCGCATCCCCAGC
ATGCCTGCTATTGTCTTCCCAATCCTCCCCCTTGCTGTCCTGCCCCACCCCACCCCCCAGAATAGAATGA
CACCTACTCAGACAATGCGATGCAATTTCCTCATTTTATTAGGAAAGGACAGTGGGAGTGGCACCTTCCA
GGGTCAAGGAAGGCACGGGGGAGGGGCAAACAACAGATGGCTGGCAACTAGAAGGCACAGTCGAGGCTGA
TCAGCGGGTTTAAACGGGCCCTGCTAGAGATTTTCCACACTGACTAAAAGGGTCTGAGGGATCTCTAGTT
ACCAGAGTCACACAACAGACGGGCACACACTACTTGAAGCACTCAAGGCAAGCTTTATTGAGGCTTAAGC
AGTGGGTTCCCTAGTTAGCCAGAGAGCTCCCAGGCTCAGATCTGGTCTAACCAGAGAGACCCAGTACAGT
CCGGATGCAGCTCTCGGGCCATGTGATGAAATGCTAGGCGGCTGTCAAACCTCCACTCTAATACTTCTCT
CTCCGGGTCATCCATCCCATGCAGGCTCACAGGGTGTAACAAGCGGGTGTTCTCTCCTTCATTGGCTTCT
TCTACCTTCTCTTGCTCAACTGGTACTAGCTTGTAGCACCATCCAAAGGTCAGTGGATATCTGATCCCTG
GCCCTGGTGTGTAGTTCTGCCAATCAGGGAAGTAGCCTTGTGTGTGGTAGATCCACAGATCAAGGATATC
TTGTCTTCGTTGGGAGTGAATTAGCCCTTCCAGTCCCCCCTTTTCTTTTAAAAAGTGGCTAAGATCTACA
GCTGCCTTGTAAGTCATTGGTCTTAAAGGTACCTGAGGTGTGACT
